Addgene plasmid #20419: pWZL Neo Myr Flag ADRBK2
Depositing lab: William Hahn & Jean Zhao. Depositing organization: Dana-Farber Cancer Institute. Publication: Integrative Genomic Approaches Identify IKBKE as a Breast Cancer Oncogene (Kinase Library Clones). Boehm JS, Zhao JJ, Yao J, Kim SY, Firestein R, Dunn IF, Sjostrom SK, Garraway LA, Weremowicz S, Richardson AL, Greulich H, Stewart CJ, Mulvey LA, Shen RR, Ambrogio L, Hirozane-Kishikawa T, Hill DE, Vidal M, Meyerson M, Grenier JK, Hinkle G, Root DE, Roberts TM, Lander ES, Polyak K, Hahn WC. Cell. 2007 Jun 15. 129(6):1065-1079. 10.1016/j.cell.2007.03.052 PubMed 17574021.
Backbone
  Vector backbone: pWZL-Neo-Myr-Flag-DEST
  Backbone manufacturer: William Hahn Lab (available at Addgene, #15300)
  Vector type: Mammalian Expression, Retroviral
  Selectable markers: Neomycin (select with G418)
Growth in bacteria
  Bacterial resistance: Ampicillin, 100 μg/mL
  Growth temperature: 37°C
  Growth strain: Stbl3
  Growth instructions: Stbl3 cells to prevent recombination.
  Copy number: Unknown
Gene/Insert
  Gene/Insert name: ADRBK2 (alt name: adrenergic, beta, receptor kinase 2)
  Species: H. sapiens (human)
  GenBank ID: NM_005160 (amino acids 1-387) XM_047441167.1
  Entrez Gene: GRK3 (a.k.a. ADRBK2, BARK2)
  Tag / fusion protein: Myr (N terminal on backbone); Flag (N terminal on backbone)
  Cloning method: Gateway Cloning
  Sequencing primers: 5′ pWZL-Fwd (GAA CCT CCT CGT TCG ACC); 3′ pWZL-Rev (TTC CGG GCC CTC ACA TTG)
Resource information
  A portion of this plasmid was derived from a plasmid made by: 4-E4
Terms and licenses: Academic/Nonprofit Terms; Industry Terms: Not Available to Industry
Depositor comments: ORFs were cloned into Gateway compatible pEntry vectors. An LR recombination reaction was performed to move the ORF to pWZL-Neo-Myr-Flag DEST such that the ORF would have 5' myristoylation and flag tags. This plasmid is part of a kinase library, and the gene has been verified, but has not been fully sequenced for minor mutations. Please see the following link for plasmids from this article that are not part of the kinase library http://www.addgene.org/pubmed/17574021
How to cite: pWZL Neo Myr Flag ADRBK2 was a gift from William Hahn & Jean Zhao (Addgene plasmid # 20419 ; http://n2t.net/addgene:20419 ; RRID:Addgene_20419)
