[The description below was written by a language model from this plasmid's Addgene catalogue record and pLannotate feature annotations shown in this document.]
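Description:
pWZL Neo Myr Flag ADRBK2 is a Moloney murine leukemia virus-based retroviral vector for stable expression in mammalian cells, built by Gateway LR recombination of a human ADRBK2 (GRK3, beta-adrenergic receptor kinase 2) open reading frame into the pWZL-Neo-Myr-Flag-DEST backbone. It is propagated in E. coli through a high-copy ColE1/pUC-type origin with ampicillin selection (AmpR), and a recombination-deficient strain is recommended because of the repeated LTR sequences. The annotation also detects an M13 phage origin, a fragment of Epstein-Barr virus oriP and a small lacI remnant in the backbone.

In the annotated sequence, a CMV enhancer/promoter sits immediately upstream of a partial 5' LTR. This hybrid arrangement typically drives high-level transcription of the viral genomic RNA in packaging cells. It is followed by a packaging signal and truncated gag sequence that promote encapsidation. The payload begins with a Src-derived N-myristoylation signal and, according to the catalogue entry, a Flag epitope (not called separately in the feature table). These are fused through attB1 to the GRK3 coding region, which ends at attB2. The record indicates that the insert covers only amino acids 1-387, consistent with the fragment annotation, so it is not the full-length kinase. Downstream, an EMCV IRES links a neomycin phosphotransferase gene to the same transcript, allowing G418 selection of transduced cells, and a 3' LTR closes the provirus.

The myristoylation tag targets the fusion protein to membranes, a strategy used to promote kinase activation. The plasmid belongs to a myristoylated kinase library made for gain-of-function screens for oncogenes. The depositor notes that gene identity was verified but the clone was not fully sequenced for minor mutations.
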