Features (pLannotate 1.2.2; 19 found; start..end, strand, type, name):
      3..380     +  enhancer       CMV enhancer: human cytomegalovirus immediate early enhancer
    382..581     +  promoter       CMV promoter: human cytomegalovirus (CMV) immediate early promoter
    598..742     +  LTR            3' LTR (ΔU3) (fragment): self-inactivating 3' long terminal repeat (LTR) from Moloney murine leukemia virus
    864..1138    +  misc_feature   MESV Ψ (fragment): packaging signal of murine embryonic stem cell virus
   1205..1621    +  CDS            gag (truncated): truncated Moloney murine leukemia virus (MMLV) gag gene lacking the start codon
   1669..1686    +  CDS            myr (fragment): N-myristoylation signal from Src kinase (Pellman et al., 1985; Kaplan et al., 1988)
   1742..1759    +  protein_bind   attB1 (fragment): mutant version of attB; core recombination site for the Gateway® BP reaction BP Clonase™
   1765..2925    +  CDS            GRK3 (fragment): ARBK2_HUMAN - Also known as ADRBK2, BARK2. Experimental evidence at protein level: Swiss-Prot protein existence level 1. Specifically phosphorylates the agonist-occupied form of the beta-adrenergic and closely related receptors. From Homo sapiens (Human).
   2928..2951    -  protein_bind   attB2: mutant version of attB; recombination site for the Gateway® BP reaction BP Clonase™
   3010..3471    +  misc_feature   IRES: internal ribosome entry site (IRES) of the encephalomyocarditis virus (EMCV)
   3476..4267    +  CDS            neo: KKA2_KLEPN - Also known as kan, nptII. Experimental evidence at protein level: Swiss-Prot protein existence level 1. Resistance to kanamycin, neomycin, paromomycin, ribostamycin, butirosin and gentamicin B. From Klebsiella pneumoniae.
   4335..4456    +  LTR            3' LTR (ΔU3) (fragment): self-inactivating 3' long terminal repeat (LTR) from Moloney murine leukemia virus
   4457..4926    +  LTR            LTR: long terminal repeat from Moloney murine leukemia virus
   4962..5066    +  promoter       AmpR promoter: bla
   5067..5927    +  CDS            AmpR: β-lactamase; bla; confers resistance to ampicillin, carbenicillin, and related antibiotics
   6086..7437    +  rep_origin     oriP (fragment): Epstein-Barr virus oriP replication origin (Yates et al., 2000)
   7693..8281    +  rep_origin     ori: high-copy-number ColE1/pMB1/pBR322/pUC origin of replication
   8464..8516    +  CDS            lacI (fragment): lac repressor; lacI; The lac repressor binds to the lac operator to inhibit transcription in E. coli. This inhibition can be relieved by adding lactose or isopropyl-β-D-thiogalactopyranoside (IPTG).
   8532..8983    -  rep_origin     M13 ori (sequence partly withheld): M13 bacteriophage origin of replication; arrow indicates direction of (+) strand synthesis
>Addgene plasmid #20419 | pWZL Neo Myr Flag ADRBK2 | addgene full sequence | sequence record 374855 | Addgene NGS Result
GGCATTGATTATTGACTAGTTATTAATAGTAATCAATTACGGGGTCATTAGTTCATAGCCCATATATGGA
GTTCCGCGTTACATAACTTACGGTAAATGGCCCGCCTGGCTGACCGCCCAACGACCCCCGCCCATTGACG
TCAATAATGACGTATGTTCCCATAGTAACGCCAATAGGGACTTTCCATTGACGTCAATGGGTGGAGTATT
TACGGTAAACTGCCCACTTGGCAGTACATCAAGTGTATCATATGCCAAGTCCGCCCCCTATTGACGTCAA
TGACGGTAAATGGCCCGCCTGGCATTATGCCCAGTACATGACCTTACGGGACTTTCCTACTTGGCAGTAC
ATCTACGTATTAGTCATCGCTATTACCATGGTGATGCGGTTTTGGCAGTACACCAATGGGCGTGGATAGC
GGTTTGACTCACGGGGATTTCCAAGTCTCCACCCCATTGACGTCAATGGGAGTTTGTTTTGGCACCAAAA
TCAACGGGACTTTCCAAAATGTCGTAATAACCCCGCCCCGTTGACGCAAATGGGCGGTAGGCGTGTACGG
TGGGAGGTCTATATAAGCAGAGCTGGTTTAGTGAACCGCGCCAGTCCTCCGATTGACTGAGTCGCCCGGG
TACCCGTGTATCCAATAAACCCTCTTGCAGTTGCATCCGACTTGTGGTCTCGCTGTTCCTTGGGAGGGTC
TCCTCTGAGTGATTGACTACCCGTCAGCGGGGGTCTTTCATTTGGGGGCTCGTCCGGGATCGGGAGACCC
CTGCCCAGGGACCACCGACCCACCACCGGGAGGCAAGCTGGCCAGCAACTTATCTGTGTCTGTCCGATTG
TCTAGTGTCTATGACTGATTTTATGCGCCTGCGTCGGTACTAGTTAGCTAACTAGCTCTGTATCTGGCGG
ACCCGTGGTGGAACTGACGAGTTCTGAACACCCGGCCGCAACCCTGGGAGACGTCCCAGGGACTTTGGGG
GCCGTTTTTGTGGCCCGACCTGAGGAAGGGAGTCGATGTGGAATCCGACCCCGTCAGGATATGTGGTTCT
GGTAGGAGACGAGAACCTAAAACAGTTCCCGCCTCCGTCTGAATTTTTGCTTTCGGTTTGGAACCGAAGC
CGCGCGTCTTGTCTGCTGCAGCGCTGCAGCATCGTTCTGTGTTGTCTCTGTCTGACTGTGTTTCTGTATT
TGTCTGAAAATTAGGGCCAGACTGTTACCACTCCCTTAAGTTTGACCTTAGGTCACTGGAAAGATGTCGA
GCGGATCGCTCACAACCAGTCGGTAGATGTCAAGAAGAGACGTTGGGTTACCTTCTGCTCTGCAGAATGG
CCAACCTTTAACGTCGGATGGCCGCGAGACGGCACCTTTAACCGAGACCTCATCACCCAGGTTAAGATCA
AGGTCTTTTCACCTGGCCCGCATGGACACCCAGACCAGGTCCCCTACATCGTGACCTGGGAAGCCTTGGC
TTTTGACCCCCCTCCCTGGGTCAAGCCCTTTGTACACCCTAAGCCTCCGCCTCCTCTTCCTCCATCCGCC
CCGTCTCTCCCCCTTGAACCTCCTCGTTCGACCCCGCCTCGATCCTCCCTTTATCCAGCCCTCACTCCTT
CTCTAGGCGCCGGCCGGATCCAGAATTCGCCACCATGGGGTCTTCAAAATCTAAACCAAAGGACCCCAGC
CAGCGCCGGCGCAGGATCCGAGGTTACCTTGACTACAAAGACGATGACGACAAGCAATTGACAAGTTTGT
ACAAAAAAGTTGGCATGGCGGACCTGGAGGCTGTGCTGGCCGATGTCAGTTACCTGATGGCCATGGAGAA
GAGCAAGGCGACCCCGGCCGCCCGCGCCAGCAAGAGGATCGTCCTGCCGGAGCCCAGTATCCGGAGTGTG
ATGCAGAAGTACCTTGCAGAGAGAAATGAAATAACCTTTGACAAGATTTTCAATCAGAAAATTGGTTTCT
TGCTATTTAAAGATTTTTGTTTGAATGAAATTAATGAAGCTGTACCTCAGGTGAAGTTTTATGAAGAGAT
AAAGGAATATGAAAAACTTGATAATGAGGAAGACCGCCTTTGCAGAAGTCGACAAATTTATGATGCCTAC
ATCATGAAGGAACTTCTTTCCTGTTCACATCCTTTCTCAAAGCAAGCTGTAGAACACGTACAAAGTCATT
TATCCAAGAAACAAGTGACATCAACTCTTTTTCAGCCATACATAGAAGAAATTTGTGAAAGCCTTCGAGG
TGACATTTTTCAAAAATTTATGGAAAGTGACAAGTTCACTAGATTTTGTCAGTGGAAAAACGTTGAATTA
AATATCCATTTGACCATGAATGAGTTCAGTGTGCATAGGATTATTGGACGAGGAGGATTCGGGGAAGTTT
ATGGTTGCAGGAAAGCAGACACTGGAAAAATGTATGCAATGAAATGCTTAGATAAGAAGAGGATCAAAAT
GAAACAAGGAGAAACATTAGCCTTAAATGAAAGAATCATGTTGTCTCTTGTCAGCACAGGAGACTGTCCT
TTCATTGTATGTATGACCTATGCCTTCCATACCCCAGATAAACTCTGCTTCATCCTGGATCTGATGAACG
GGGGCGATTTGCACTACCACCTTTCACAACACGGTGTGTTCTCTGAGAAGGAGATGCGGTTTTATGCCAC
TGAAATCATTCTGGGTCTGGAACACATGCACAATCGGTTTGTTGTCTACAGAGATTTGAAGCCAGCAAAT
ATTCTCTTGGATGAACATGGACACGCAAGAATATCAGATCTTGGTCTTGCCTGCGATTTTTCCAAAAAGA
AGCCTCATGCGAGTGTTGGCACCCATGGGTACATGGCTCCCGAGGTGCTGCAGAAGGGGACGGCCTATGA
CAGCAGTGCCGACTGGTTCTCCCTGGGCTGCATGCTTTTCAAACTTCTGAGAGGATGCCCAACTTTCTTG
TACAAAGTGGTTTGATCTAGTCGACCAATTCCGGTTATTTTCCACCATATTGCCGTCTTTTGGCAATGTG
AGGGCCCGGAAACCTGGCCCTGTCTTCTTGACGAGCATTCCTAGGGGTCTTTCCCCTCTCGCCAAAGGAA
TGCAAGGTCTGTTGAATGTCGTGAAGGAAGCAGTTCCTCTGGAAGCTTCTTGAAGACAAACAACGTCTGT
AGCGACCCTTTGCAGGCAGCGGAACCCCCCACCTGGCGACAGGTGCCTCTGCGGCCAAAAGCCACGTGTA
TAAGATACACCTGCAAAGGCGGCACAACCCCAGTGCCACGTTGTGAGTTGGATAGTTGTGGAAAGAGTCA
AATGGCTCTCCTCAAGCGTATTCAACAAGGGGCTGAAGGATGCCCAGAAGGTACCCCATTGTATGGGATC
TGATCTGGGGCCTCGGTGCACATGCTTTACATGTGTTTAGTCGAGGTTAAAAAACGTCTAGGCCCCCCGA
ACCACGGGGACGTGGTTTTCCTTTGAAAAACACGATGATAATACCATGATTGAACAAGATGGATTGCACG
CAGGTTCTCCGGCCGCTTGGGTGGAGAGGCTATTCGGCTATGACTGGGCACAACAGACAATCGGCTGCTC
TGATGCCGCCGTGTTCCGGCTGTCAGCGCAGGGGCGCCCGGTTCTTTTTGTCAAGACCGACCTGTCCGGT
GCCCTGAATGAACTGCAGGACGAGGCAGCGCGGCTATCGTGGCTGGCCACGACGGGCGTTCCTTGCGCAG
CTGTGCTCGACGTTGTCACTGAAGCGGGAAGGGACTGGCTGCTATTGGGCGAAGTGCCGGGGCAGGATCT
CCTGTCATCTCACCTTGCTCCTGCCGAGAAAGTATCCATCATGGCTGATGCAATGCGGCGGCTGCATACG
CTTGATCCGGCTACCTGCCCATTCGACCACCAAGCGAAACATCGCATCGAGCGAGCACGTACTCGGATGG
AAGCCGGTCTTGTCGATCAGGATGATCTGGACGAAGAGCATCAGGGGCTCGCGCCAGCCGAACTGTTCGC
CAGGCTCAAGGCGCGCATGCCCGACGGCGAGGATCTCGTCGTGACCCATGGCGATGCCTGCTTGCCGAAT
ATCATGGTGGAAAATGGCCGCTTTTCTGGATTCATCGACTGTGGCCGGCTGGGTGTGGCGGACCGCTATC
AGGACATAGCGTTGGCTACCCGTGATATTGCTGAAGAGCTTGGCGGCGAATGGGCTGACCGCTTCCTCGT
GCTTTACGGTATCGCCGCTCCCGATTCGCAGCGCATCGCCTTCTATCGCCTTCTTGACGAGTTCTTCTGA
GCGGGACTCTGGGGTTCGCATCGATAAAATAAAAGATTTTATTTAGTCTCCAGAAAAAGGGGGGAATGAA
AGACCCCACCTGTAGGTTTGGCAAGCTAGCTTAAGTAACGCCATTTTGCAAGGCATGGAAAAATACATAA
CTGAGAATAGAGAAGTTCAGATCAAGGTCAGGAACAGATGGAACAGCTGAATATGGGCCAAACAGGATAT
CTGTGGTAAGCAGTTCCTGCCCCGGCTCAGGGCCAAGAACAGATGGAACAGCTGAATATGGGCCAAACAG
GATATCTGTGGTAAGCAGTTCCTGCCCCGGCTCAGGGCCAAGAACAGATGGTCCCCAGATGCGGTCCAGC
CCTCAGCAGTTTCTAGAGAACCATCAGATGTTTCCAGGGTGCCCCAAGGACCTGAAATGACCCTGTGCCT
TATTTGAACTAACCAATCAGTTCGCTTCTCGCTTCTGTTCGCGCGCTTCTGCTCCCCGAGCTCAATAAAA
GAGCCCACAACCCCTCACTCGGGGCGCCAGTCCTCCGATTGACTGAGTCGCCCGGGTACCCGTGTATCCA
ATAAACCCTCTTGCAGTTGCATCCGACTTGTGGTCTCGCTGTTCCTTGGGAGGGTCTCCTCTGAGTGATT
GACTACCCGTCAGCGGGGGTCTTTCACAGGCCAGTGGGGCCGCACTTTTCGGGGAAATGTGCGCGGAACC
CCTATTTGTTTATTTTTCTAAATACATTCAAATATGTATCCGCTCATGAGACAATAACCCTGATAAATGC
TTCAATAATATTGAAAAAGGAAGAGTATGAGTATTCAACATTTCCGTGTCGCCCTTATTCCCTTTTTTGC
GGCATTTTGCCTTCCTGTTTTTGCTCACCCAGAAACGCTGGTGAAAGTAAAAGATGCTGAAGATCAGTTG
GGTGCACGAGTGGGTTACATCGAACTGGATCTCAACAGCGGTAAGATCCTTGAGAGTTTTCGCCCCGAAG
AACGTTTTCCAATGATGAGCACTTTTAAAGTTCTGCTATGTGGCGCGGTATTATCCCGTATTGACGCCGG
GCAAGAGCAACTCGGTCGCCGCATACACTATTCTCAGAATGACTTGGTTGAGTACTCACCAGTCACAGAA
AAGCATCTTACGGATGGCATGACAGTAAGAGAATTATGCAGTGCTGCCATAACCATGAGTGATAACACTG
CGGCCAACTTACTTCTGACAACGATCGGAGGACCGAAGGAGCTAACCGCTTTTTTGCACAACATGGGGGA
TCATGTAACTCGCCTTGATCGTTGGGAACCGGAGCTGAATGAAGCCATACCAAACGACGAGCGTGACACC
ACGATGCCTGTAGCAATGGCAACAACGTTGCGCAAACTATTAACTGGCGAACTACTTACTCTAGCTTCCC
GGCAACAATTAATAGACTGGATGGAGGCGGATAAAGTTGCAGGACCACTTCTGCGCTCGGCCCTTCCGGC
TGGCTGGTTTATTGCTGATAAATCTGGAGCCGGTGAGCGTGGGTCTCGCGGTATCATTGCAGCACTGGGG
CCAGATGGTAAGCCCTCCCGTATCGTAGTTATCTACACGACGGGGAGTCAGGCAACTATGGATGAACGAA
ATAGACAGATCGCTGAGATAGGTGCCTCACTGATTAAGCATTGGTAACTGTCAGACCAAGTTTACTCATA
TATACTTTAGATTGATTTGCGGCCGCGAAAAGGACAAGCAGCGAAAATTCACGCCCCCTTGGGAGGTGGC
GGCATATGCAAAGGATAGCACTCCCACTCTACTACTGGGTATCATATGCTGACTGTATATGCATGAGGAT
AGCATATGCTACCCGGATACAGATTAGGATAGCATATACTACCCAGATATAGATTAGGATAGCATATGCT
ACCCAGATATAGATTAGGATAGCCTATGCTACCCAGATATAAATTAGGATAGCATATACTACCCAGATAT
AGATTAGGATAGCATATGCTACCCAGATATAGATTAGGATAGCCTATGCTACCCAGATATAGATTAGGAT
AGCATATGCTATCCAGATATTTGGGTAGTATATGCTACCCATGGCAACATTAGCCCACCGTGCTCTCAGC
GACCTCGTGAATATGAGGACCAACAACCCTGTGCTTGGCGCTCAGGCGCAAGTGTGTGTAATTTGTCCTC
CAGATCGCAGCAATCGCGCCCCTATCTTGGCCCGCCCACCTACTTATGCAGGTATTCCCCGGGGTGCCAT
TAGTGGTTTTGTGGGCAAGTGGTTTGACCGCAGTGGTTAGCGGGGTTACAATCAGCCAAGTTATTACACC
CTTATTTTACAGTCCAAAACCGCAGGGCGGCGTGTGGGGGCTGACGCGTGCCCCCACTCCACAATTTCAA
AAAAAAGAGTGGCCACTTGTCTTTGTTTATGGGCCCCATTGGCGTGGAGCCCCGTTTAATTTTCGGGGGT
GTTAGAGACAACCAGTGGAGTCCGCTGCTGTCGGCGTCCACTCTCTTTCCCCTTGTTACAAATAGAGTGT
AACAACATGGTTCACCTGTCTTGGTCCCTGCCTGGGACACATCTTAATAACCCCAGTATCATATTGCACT
AGGATTATGTGTTGCCCATAGCCATAAATTCGTGTGAGATGGACATCCAGTCTTTACGGCTTGTCCCCAC
CCCATGGATTTCTATTGTTAAAGATATTCAGAATGTTTCATTCCTACACTAGTATTTATTGCCCAAGGGG
TTTGTGAGGGTTATATTGGTGTCATAGCACAATGCCACCACTGAACCCCCCGTCCAAATTTTATTCTGGG
GGCGTCACCTGAAACCTTGTTTTCGAGCACCTCACATACACCTTACTGTTCACAACTCAGCAGTTATTCT
ATTAGCTAAACGAAGGAGAATGAAGAAGCAGGCGAAGATTCAGGAGAGTTCACTGCCCGCTCCTTGATCT
TCAGCCACTGCCCTTGTGACTAAAATGGTTCACTACCCTCGTGGAATCCTGACCCCATGTAAATAAAACC
GTGACAGCTCATGGGGTGGGAGATATCGCTGTTCCTTAGGACCCTTTTACTAACCCTAATTCGATAGCAT
ATGCTTCCCGTTGGGTAACATATGCTATTGAATTAGGGTTAGTCTGGATAGTATATACTACTACCCGGGA
AGCATATGCTACCCGTTTAGGGTTAACAAGGGGGCCTTATAAACACTATTGCTAATGCCCTCTTGAGGGT
CCGCTTATCGGTAGCTACACAGGCCCCTCTGATTGACGTTGGTGTAGCCTCCCGTAGTCTTCCTGGGCCC
CTGGGAGGTACATGTCGGCCGCAAAAGGATCTAGGTGAAGATCCTTTTTGATAATCTCATGACCAAAATC
CCTTAACGTGAGTTTTCGTTCCACTGAGCGTCAGACCCCGTAGAAAAGATCAAAGGATCTTCTTGAGATC
CTTTTTTTCTGCGCGTAATCTGCTGCTTGCAAACAAAAAAACCACCGCTACCAGCGGTGGTTTGTTTGCC
GGATCAAGAGCTACCAACTCTTTTTCCGAAGGTAACTGGCTTCAGCAGAGCGCAGATACCAAATACTGTT
CTTCTAGTGTAGCCGTAGTTAGGCCACCACTTCAAGAACTCTGTAGCACCGCCTACATACCTCGCTCTGC
TAATCCTGTTACCAGTGGCTGCTGCCAGTGGCGATAAGTCGTGTCTTACCGGGTTGGACTCAAGACGATA
GTTACCGGATAAGGCGCAGCGGTCGGGCTGAACGGGGGGTTCGTGCACACAGCCCAGCTTGGAGCGAACG
ACCTACACCGAACTGAGATACCTACAGCGTGAGCTATGAGAAAGCGCCACGCTTCCCGAAGGGAGAAAGG
CGGACAGGTATCCGGTAAGCGGCAGGGTCGGAACAGGAGAGCGCACGAGGGAGCTTCCAGGGGGAAACGC
CTGGTATCTTTATAGTCCTGTCGGGTTTCGCCACCTCTGACTTGAGCGTCGATTTTTGTGATGCTCGTCA
GGGGGGCGGAGCCTATGGAAAAACGCCAGCAACGCGGCCTTTTTACGGTTCCTGGCCTTTTGCTGGCCTT
TTGCTCACATGTTCTTTCCTGCGTTATCCCCTGATTCTGTGGATAACCGTATTACCGCCTTTGAGTGAGC
TGATACCGCTCGCCGCAGCCGAACGACCGAGCGCAGCGAGTCAGTGAGCGAGGAAGCGGAAGAGCGCCCA
ATACGCAAACCGCCTCTCCCCGCGCGTTGGCCGATTCATTAATGCAACTATGGTTGGCGCGTTGTAAACG
TTAATATTTTGTTAAAATTCGCGTTAAATTTTTGTTAAATCAGCTCATTTTTTAACCAATAGACCGAAAT
CGGCAAAATCCCTTATAAATCAAAAGAATAGCCCGAGATAGAGT
[37 nt withheld, positions 8655-8691]
AAAGAACGTGGACTCCAACGTCAAAGG
[141 nt withheld, positions 8719-8859]
G
[46 nt withheld, positions 8861-8906]
A
[76 nt withheld, positions 8908-8983]
CCGATCTTCAATATTGGCCATTAGCCATATTATTCATTGGTTATATAGCATAAATCAATATTGGCTATTG
GCCATTGCATACGTTGTATCTATATCATAATATGTACATTTATATTGGCTCATGTCCAATATGACCGCCA
TGTT
